Addgene plasmid #123207: pDONR223 LC3B2 no-stop
Purpose: Gateway entry clone encoding human MAP1LC3B2 lacking stop codon, suitable for C-terminal tagging
Depositing lab: Robin Ketteler. Depositing organization: University College London. Publication: Redundancy of human ATG4 protease isoforms in autophagy and LC3/GABARAP processing revealed in cells. Agrotis A, Pengo N, Burden JJ, Ketteler R. Autophagy. 2019 Jan 21. doi: 10.1080/15548627.2019.1569925. PubMed 30661429.
Backbone
  Vector backbone: pDONR223
  Backbone size w/o insert (bp): 2796
  Vector type: Gateway Entry Vector / Entry clone
Growth in bacteria
  Bacterial resistance: Spectinomycin, 50 μg/mL
  Growth temperature: 37°C
  Growth strain: DH5alpha
  Copy number: High Copy
Gene/Insert
  Gene/Insert name: Microtubule-associated proteins 1A/1B light chain 3 beta 2
  Species: H. sapiens (human)
  Insert size (bp): 378
  Mutation: Stop codon removed
  GenBank ID: NM_001085481.1
  Entrez Gene: MAP1LC3B2 (a.k.a. ATG8G)
  Cloning method: Gateway Cloning
  Sequencing primers: 5′ M13 F; 3′ M13 R
Terms and licenses: Academic/Nonprofit Terms; Industry Terms: Not Available to Industry
How to cite: pDONR223 LC3B2 no-stop was a gift from Robin Ketteler (Addgene plasmid # 123207 ; http://n2t.net/addgene:123207 ; RRID:Addgene_123207)
