[The description below was written by a language model from this plasmid's Addgene catalogue record and pLannotate feature annotations shown in this document.]
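Description:
pDONR223 LC3B2 no-stop is a Gateway entry clone built on the pDONR223 backbone and carrying the human MAP1LC3B2 (ATG8G) open reading frame, which encodes microtubule-associated proteins 1A/1B light chain 3 beta 2, an Atg8-family protein associated with autophagosomes. The stop codon has been removed so that the coding sequence can read through into a downstream tag. The plasmid is maintained in E. coli at high copy from a ColE1/pUC-type origin and is selected with spectinomycin through the aadA (SmR) aminoglycoside adenylyltransferase gene, which sits downstream of a fragment of the class 1 integron Pc promoter.

In the sequenced 3,168 nt record, the roughly 375 bp LC3B coding region is flanked directly by attL1 and attL2, the recombination sites used in the Gateway LR reaction. This arrangement lets the insert be transferred directionally and in frame into any attR-containing destination vector. The entry clone itself has no promoter driving the insert in the sense direction, so expression depends on the destination vector chosen. rrnB T1 and T2 terminators lie upstream of the cassette and insulate it from read-through transcription, and a T7 promoter lies just beyond attL2, oriented back toward the insert. The short annotated fragments of RSF ori, lacI, lacZα and GmR appear to be backbone remnants or partial matches rather than functional elements.

The stated use is generating C-terminally tagged LC3B2 expression constructs. This is relevant to autophagy research, including studies of LC3/GABARAP processing by ATG4 proteases, because these proteins are cleaved near their C terminus.
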