Features (pLannotate 1.2.2; 13 found; start..end, strand, type, name):
      1..121     +  rep_origin     RSF ori (fragment): Plasmids containing the RSF 1030 origin of replication can be propagated in E. coli cells that contain additional plasmids with compatible origins.
    123..215     +  CDS            lacI (fragment): lac repressor; lacI; The lac repressor binds to the lac operator to inhibit transcription in E. coli. This inhibition can be relieved by adding lactose or isopropyl-β-D-thiogalactopyranoside (IPTG).
    270..297     -  terminator     rrnB T2 terminator: transcription terminator T2 from the E. coli rrnB gene
    429..472     +  terminator     rrnB T1 terminator: Escherichia coli rrnB; transcription terminator T1 from the E. coli rrnB gene
    519..555     -  CDS            lacZα (fragment): LacZα fragment of β-galactosidase; lacZ fragment
    571..670     +  protein_bind   attL1: mutant version of attL; recombination site for the Gateway® LR reaction LR Clonase™
    673..1047    +  CDS            LC3B: human LC3 protein; MAP1LC3B; Atg8 family member found on autophagosomes
   1049..1148    -  protein_bind   attL2: mutant version of attL; recombination site for the Gateway® LR reaction LR Clonase™
   1166..1184    -  promoter       T7 promoter: promoter for bacteriophage T7 RNA polymerase
   1374..1397    +  promoter       Pc promoter (fragment): intI1 (promoter lies within the coding sequence); class 1 integron promoter
   1573..1629    +  CDS            GmR (fragment): gentamycin acetyltransferase; aacC1; confers resistance to gentamycin
   1636..2427    +  CDS            SmR: aminoglycoside adenylyltransferase (Murphy, 1985); aadA; confers resistance to spectinomycin and streptomycin
   2520..3108    +  rep_origin     ori: high-copy-number ColE1/pMB1/pBR322/pUC origin of replication
>Addgene plasmid #123207 | pDONR223 LC3B2 no-stop | addgene full sequence | sequence record 244469 | Addgene NGS Result
TTCTTTCCTGCGTTATCCCCTGATTCTGTGGATAACCGTATTACCGCCTTTGAGTGAGCTGATACCGCTC
GCCGCAGCCGAACGACCGAGCGCAGCGAGTCAGTGAGCGAGGAAGCGGAAGAGCGCCCAATACGCAAACC
GCCTCTCCCCGCGCGTTGGCCGATTCATTAATGCAGCTGGCACGACAGGTTTCCCGACTGGAAAGCGGGC
AGTGAGCGCAACGCAATTAATACGCGTACCGCTAGCCAGGAAGAGTTTGTAGAAACGCAAAAAGGCCATC
CGTCAGGATGGCCTTCTGCTTAGTTTGATGCCTGGCAGTTTATGGCGGGCGTCCTGCCCGCCACCCTCCG
GGCCGTTGCTTCACAACGTTCAAATCCGCTCCCGGCGGATTTGTCCTACTCAGGAGAGCGTTCACCGACA
AACAACAGATAAAACGAAAGGCCCAGTCTTCCGACTGAGCCTTTCGTTTTATTTGATGCCTGGCAGTTCC
CTACTCTCGCGTTAACGCTAGCATGGATGTTTTCCCAGTCACGACGTTGTAAAACGACGGCCAGTCTTAA
GCTCGGGCCCCAAATAATGATTTTATTTTGACTGATAGTGACCTGTTCGTTGCAACAAATTGATGAGCAA
TGCTTTTTTATAATGCCAACTTTGTACAAAAAAGCAGGCTTAATGCCGTCGGAGAAGACCTTCAAGCAGC
GGCGCACCTTCGAACAAAGAGTAGAAGATGTCCGACTTATTCGAGAGCAGCATCCAACCAAAATCCCGGT
GATAATAGAACGATACAAGGGTGAGAAGCAGCTTCCTGTTCTGGATAAAACAAAGTTCCTTGTACCTGAC
CATGTCAACATGAGTGAGCTCATCAAGATAATTAGAAGGCGCTTACAGCTCAATGCTAATCAGGCCTTCT
TCCTGTTGGTGAACGGACACAGCATGGTCAGCGTCTCCACACCAATCTCAGAGGTGTATGAGAGTGAGAA
AGATGAAGATGGATTCCTGTACATGGTCTGTGCCTCCCAGGAGACGTTCGGGATGAAATTGTCAGTGTAC
CCAGCTTTCTTGTACAAAGTTGGCATTATAAGAAAGCATTGCTTATCAATTTGTTGCAACGAACAGGTCA
CTATCAGTCAAAATAAAATCATTATTTGCCATCCAGCTGATATCCCCTATAGTGAGTCGTATTACATGGT
CATAGCTGTTTCCTGGCAGCTCTGGCCCGTGTCTCAAAATCTCTGATGTTACATTGCACAAGATAAAAAT
ATATCATCATGCCTCCTCTAGACCAGCCAGGACAGAAATGCCTCGACTTCGCTGCTACCCAAGGTTGCCG
GGTGACGCACACCGTGGAAACGGATGAAGGCACGAACCCAGTGGACATAAGCCTGTTCGGTTCGTAAGCT
GTAATGCAAGTAGCGTATGCGCTCACGCAACTGGTCCAGAACCTTGACCGAACGCAGCGGTGGTAACGGC
GCAGTGGCGGTTTTCATGGCTTGTTATGACTGTTTTTTTGGGGTACAGTCTATGCCTCGGGCATCCAAGC
AGCAAGCGCGTTACGCCGTGGGTCGATGTTTGATGTTATGGAGCAGCAACGATGTTACGCAGCAGGGCAG
TCGCCCTAAAACAAAGTTAAACATTATGAGGGAAGCGGTGATCGCCGAAGTATCGACTCAACTATCAGAG
GTAGTTGGCGTCATCGAGCGCCATCTCGAACCGACGTTGCTGGCCGTACATTTGTACGGCTCCGCAGTGG
ATGGCGGCCTGAAGCCACACAGTGATATTGATTTGCTGGTTACGGTGACCGTAAGGCTTGATGAAACAAC
GCGGCGAGCTTTGATCAACGACCTTTTGGAAACTTCGGCTTCCCCTGGAGAGAGCGAGATTCTCCGCGCT
GTAGAAGTCACCATTGTTGTGCACGACGACATCATTCCGTGGCGTTATCCAGCTAAGCGCGAACTGCAAT
TTGGAGAATGGCAGCGCAATGACATTCTTGCAGGTATCTTCGAGCCAGCCACGATCGACATTGATCTGGC
TATCTTGCTGACAAAAGCAAGAGAACATAGCGTTGCCTTGGTAGGTCCAGCGGCGGAGGAACTCTTTGAT
CCGGTTCCTGAACAGGATCTATTTGAGGCGCTAAATGAAACCTTAACGCTATGGAACTCGCCGCCCGACT
GGGCTGGCGATGAGCGAAATGTAGTGCTTACGTTGTCCCGCATTTGGTACAGCGCAGTAACCGGCAAAAT
CGCGCCGAAGGATGTCGCTGCCGACTGGGCAATGGAGCGCCTGCCGGCCCAGTATCAGCCCGTCATACTT
GAAGCTAGACAGGCTTATCTTGGACAAGAAGAAGATCGCTTGGCCTCGCGCGCAGATCAGTTGGAAGAAT
TTGTCCACTACGTGAAAGGCGAGATCACCAAGGTAGTCGGCAAATAACCCTCGAGCCACCCATGACCAAA
ATCCCTTAACGTGAGTTACGCGTCGTTCCACTGAGCGTCAGACCCCGTAGAAAAGATCAAAGGATCTTCT
TGAGATCCTTTTTTTCTGCGCGTAATCTGCTGCTTGCAAACAAAAAAACCACCGCTACCAGCGGTGGTTT
GTTTGCCGGATCAAGAGCTACCAACTCTTTTTCCGAAGGTAACTGGCTTCAGCAGAGCGCAGATACCAAA
TACTGTTCTTCTAGTGTAGCCGTAGTTAGGCCACCACTTCAAGAACTCTGTAGCACCGCCTACATACCTC
GCTCTGCTAATCCTGTTACCAGTGGCTGCTGCCAGTGGCGATAAGTCGTGTCTTACCGGGTTGGACTCAA
GACGATAGTTACCGGATAAGGCGCAGCGGTCGGGCTGAACGGGGGGTTCGTGCACACAGCCCAGCTTGGA
GCGAACGACCTACACCGAACTGAGATACCTACAGCGTGAGCTATGAGAAAGCGCCACGCTTCCCGAAGGG
AGAAAGGCGGACAGGTATCCGGTAAGCGGCAGGGTCGGAACAGGAGAGCGCACGAGGGAGCTTCCAGGGG
GAAACGCCTGGTATCTTTATAGTCCTGTCGGGTTTCGCCACCTCTGACTTGAGCGTCGATTTTTGTGATG
CTCGTCAGGGGGGCGGAGCCTATGGAAAAACGCCAGCAACGCGGCCTTTTTACGGTTCCTGGCCTTTTGC
TGGCCTTTTGCTCACATG
